Addgene plasmid #158593: pJAS1668
Purpose: VioE-ePTS1 CEN6/ARS4
Depositing lab: John Dueber. Depositing organization: University of California, Berkeley. Publication: Peroxisome compartmentalization of a toxic enzyme improves alkaloid production. Grewal PS, Samson JA, Baker JJ, Choi B, Dueber JE. Nat Chem Biol. 2020 Oct 12. pii: 10.1038/s41589-020-00668-4. doi: 10.1038/s41589-020-00668-4. PubMed 33046851.
Backbone
  Vector backbone: Custom
  Vector type: Yeast Expression
  Selectable markers: LEU2
Growth in bacteria
  Bacterial resistance: Kanamycin, 50 μg/mL
  Growth temperature: 37°C
  Growth strain: DH5alpha
  Copy number: High Copy
Gene/Insert
  Gene/Insert name: VioE-ePTS1
Terms and licenses: Academic/Nonprofit Terms; Industry Terms: Not Available to Industry
How to cite: pJAS1668 was a gift from John Dueber (Addgene plasmid # 158593 ; http://n2t.net/addgene:158593 ; RRID:Addgene_158593)
