[The description below was written by a language model from this plasmid's Addgene catalogue record and pLannotate feature annotations shown in this document.]
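Description:
pJAS1668 is a 6.4 kb yeast expression plasmid built on a custom backbone as an E. coli–Saccharomyces cerevisiae shuttle vector. In bacteria it replicates from a high-copy ColE1/pUC-type origin and is selected with kanamycin through the aph(3')-Ia aminoglycoside phosphotransferase gene. In yeast it is maintained by a CEN6/ARS4 element, which pairs a centromere with an autonomously replicating sequence so that the plasmid segregates stably at low copy number. Selection there relies on a LEU2 cassette under its native promoter, which complements leucine auxotrophy. Short annotated fragments of yeast genes (YO192, NFS1) flanking the marker are most likely carry-over genomic sequence around LEU2 rather than functional parts.

The payload is VioE-ePTS1. The feature table does not annotate this coding sequence, but the unannotated interval of roughly 630 bp between the strong constitutive TDH3 (GAP) promoter and the ADH1 terminator is where the insert would be expected to sit, giving a simple constitutive expression unit. VioE is an enzyme of the bacterial violacein pigment pathway. The ePTS1 designation indicates an enhanced peroxisomal targeting signal type 1, a C-terminal tag that directs a protein for import into the peroxisome lumen. The record does not state the source organism of VioE or the exact tag design.

The associated publication concerns peroxisomal compartmentalization of a toxic enzyme to improve alkaloid production in yeast. In that context the plasmid plausibly serves to express a peroxisome-targeted pigment-pathway enzyme for studying protein import or compartmentalization, although the record states its purpose only as "VioE-ePTS1 CEN6/ARS4".
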