Features (pLannotate 1.2.2; 9 found; start..end, strand, type, name):
      1..667     +  promoter       GAP promoter: S. cerevisiae TDH3; promoter for glyceraldehyde-3-phosphate dehydrogenase
   1302..1489    +  terminator     ADH1 terminator: S. cerevisiae ADH1; transcription terminator for the S. cerevisiae alcohol dehydrogenase 1 (ADH1) gene
   1748..1825    +  CDS            YO192_YEAST (fragment): Experimental evidence at protein level: Swiss-Prot protein existence level 1. From Saccharomyces cerevisiae (strain ATCC 204508 / S288c) (Baker's yeast).
   1965..2372    +  promoter       LEU2 promoter: S. cerevisiae LEU2
   2373..3464    +  CDS            LEU2: LEU3_YEAST - Experimental evidence at protein level: Swiss-Prot protein existence level 1. Catalyzes the oxidation of 3-carboxy-2-hydroxy-4- methylpentanoate (3-isopropylmalate) to 3-carboxy-4-methyl-2- oxopentanoate. The product decarboxylates to 4-methyl-2 oxopentanoate. From Saccharomyces cerevisiae (strain ATCC 204508 / S288c) (Baker's yeast).
   3829..3963    -  CDS            NFS1 (fragment): NFS1_YEAST - Also known as SPL1 From Saccharomyces cerevisiae (strain ATCC 204508 / S288c) (Baker's yeast).
   3949..4452    +  misc_feature   CEN/ARS: S. cerevisiae CEN6 centromere fused to an autonomously replicating sequence
   4496..5311    -  CDS            KanR: aminoglycoside phosphotransferase; aph(3')-Ia; confers resistance to kanamycin in bacteria or G418 (Geneticin®) in eukaryotes
   5536..6124    +  rep_origin     ori: high-copy-number ColE1/pMB1/pBR322/pUC origin of replication
>Addgene plasmid #158593 | pJAS1668 | addgene full sequence | sequence record 311866 | Addgene NGS Result
TCATTATCAATACTGCCATTTCAAAGAATACGTAAATAATTAATAGTAGTGATTTTCCTAACTTTATTTA
GTCAAAAAATTAGCCTTTTAATTCTGCTGTAACCCGTACATGCCCAAAATAGGGGGCGGGTTACACAGAA
TATATAACATCGTAGGTGTCTGGGTGAACAGTTTATTCCTGGCATCCACTAAATATAATGGAGCCCGCTT
TTTAAGCTGGCATCCAGAAAAAAAAAGAATCCCAGCACCAAAATATTGTTTTCTTCACCAACCATCAGTT
CATAGGTCCATTCTCTTAGCGCAACTACAGAGAACAGGGGCACAAACAGGCAAAAAACGGGCACAACCTC
AATGGAGTGATGCAACCTGCCTGGAGTAAATGATGACACAAGGCAATTGACCCACGCATGTATCTATCTC
ATTTTCTTACACCTTCTATTACCTTCTGCTCTCTCTGATTTGGAAAAAGCTGAAAAAAAAGGTTGAAACC
AGTTCCCTGAAATTATTCCCCTACTTGACTAATAAGTATATAAAGACGGTAGGTATTGATTGTAATTCTG
TAAATCTATTTCTTAAACTTCTTAAATTCTACTTTTATAGTTAGTCTTTTTTTTAGTTTTAAAACACCAA
GAACTTAGTTTCGAATAAACACACATAAACAAACAAAAGATCTATGGAGAACCGTGAGCCACCACTGTTG
CCAGCCCGTTGGAGCAGCGCCTATGTCTCTTATTGGAGCCCGATGCTGCCGGATGACCAGCTGACCAGCG
GCTATTGCTGGTTCGACTATGAACGTGACATCTGTCGTATTGACGGCCTGTTCAATCCGTGGAGCGAGCG
TGATACTGGTTATCGCCTGTGGATGTCGGAGGTTGGTAATGCGGCCAGCGGCCGTACCTGGAAACAAAAA
GTCGCCTATGGTCGTGAGCGTACCGCCCTGGGTGAACAGCTGTGTGAGCGTCCGCTGGATGATGAGACTG
GCCCTTTTGCCGAATTGTTCCTGCCACGCGATGTCCTGCGCCGTCTGGGTGCCCGTCACATTGGCCGTCG
CGTGGTTCTGGGTCGCGAAGCGGACGGTTGGCGTTACCAGCGCCCAGGTAAAGGTCCGAGCACCCTGTAC
CTGGATGCGGCGAGCGGCACTCCACTGCGCATGGTCACCGGCGATGAAGCGTCGCGTGCAAGCCTGCGTG
ATTTTCCGAATGTGAGCGAGGCGGAGATCCCGGACGCGGTTTTCGCGGCCAAGCGCGGATCCGGTTCATT
GGGAAGAGGTAGAAGATCCAAATTGTAATAACTCGAGTGGCGCGAATTTCTTATGATTTATGATTTTTAT
TATTAAATAAGTTATAAAAAAAATAAGTGTATACAAATTTTAAAGTGACTCTTAGGTTTTAAAACGAAAA
TTCTTATTCTTGAGTAACTCTTTCCTGTAGGTCAGGTTGCTTTCTCAGGTATAGCATGAGGTCGCTCTTA
TTGACCACACCTCTACCGGCATGCCGAGCAAATGCCTGCAAATCGCTCCCCATTTCGCTGGAAATCTGCT
CGTCAGTGGTGCTCACACTGACGAATCATGTACAGATCATACCGATGACTGCCTGGCGACTCACAACTAA
GCAAGACAGCCGGAACCAGCGCCGGCGAACACCACTGCATATATGGCATATCACAACAGTCCACGTCTCA
AGCAGTTACAGAGATGTTACGAACCACTAGTGCACTGCAGTACATCGAGGAGAACTTCTAGTATATCTAC
ATACCTAATATTATTGCCTTATTAAAAATGGAATCCCAACAATTACATCAAAATCCACATTCTCTTCAAA
ATCAATTGTCCTGTACTTCCTTGTTCATGTGTGTTCAAAAACGTTATATTTATAGGATAATTATACTCTA
TTTCTCAACAAGTAATTGGTTGTTTGGCCGAGCGGTCTAAGGCGCCTGATTCAAGAAATATCTTGACCGC
AGTTAACTGTGGGAATACTCAGGTATCGTAAGATGCAAGAGTTCGAATCTCTTAGCAACCATTATTTTTT
TCCTCAACATAACGAGAACACACAGGGGCGCTATCGCACAGAATCAAATTCGATGACTGGAAATTTTTTG
TTAATTTCAGAGGTCGCCTGACGCATATACCTTTTTCAACTGAAAAATTGGGAGAAAAAGGAAAGGTGAG
AGCGCCGGAACCGGCTTTTCATATAGAATAGAGAAGCGTTCATGACTAAATGCTTGCATCACAATACTTG
AAGTTGACAATATTATTTAAGGACCTATTGTTTTTTCCAATAGGTGGTTAGCAATCGTCTTACTTTCTAA
CTTTTCTTACCTTTTACATTTCAGCAATATATATATATATATTTCAAGGATATACCATTCTAATGTCTGC
CCCTAAGAAGATCGTCGTTTTGCCAGGTGACCACGTTGGTCAAGAAATCACAGCCGAAGCCATTAAGGTT
CTTAAAGCTATTTCTGATGTTCGTTCCAATGTCAAGTTCGATTTCGAAAATCATTTAATTGGTGGTGCTG
CTATCGATGCTACAGGTGTTCCACTTCCAGATGAGGCGCTGGAAGCCTCCAAGAAGGCTGATGCCGTTTT
GTTAGGTGCTGTGGGTGGTCCTAAATGGGGAACCGGTAGTGTTAGACCTGAACAAGGTTTACTAAAAATC
CGTAAAGAACTTCAATTGTACGCCAACTTAAGACCATGTAACTTTGCATCCGACTCTCTTTTAGACTTAT
CTCCAATCAAGCCACAATTTGCTAAAGGTACTGACTTCGTTGTTGTCAGAGAATTAGTGGGAGGTATTTA
CTTTGGTAAGAGAAAGGAAGACGATGGTGATGGTGTCGCTTGGGATAGTGAACAATACACCGTTCCAGAA
GTGCAAAGAATCACAAGAATGGCCGCTTTCATGGCCCTACAACATGAGCCACCATTGCCTATTTGGTCCT
TGGATAAAGCTAATGTTTTGGCCTCTTCAAGATTATGGAGAAAAACTGTGGAGGAAACCATCAAGAACGA
ATTTCCTACATTGAAGGTTCAACATCAATTGATTGATTCTGCCGCCATGATCCTAGTTAAGAACCCAACC
CACCTAAATGGTATTATAATCACCAGCAACATGTTTGGTGATATCATCTCCGATGAAGCCTCCGTTATCC
CAGGTTCCTTGGGTTTGTTGCCATCTGCGTCCTTGGCCTCTTTGCCAGACAAGAACACCGCATTTGGTTT
GTACGAACCATGCCACGGTTCTGCTCCAGATTTGCCAAAGAATAAGGTCAACCCTATCGCCACTATCTTG
TCTGCTGCAATGATGTTGAAATTGTCATTGAACTTGCCTGAAGAAGGTAAGGCCATTGAAGATGCAGTTA
AAAAGGTTTTGGATGCAGGTATCAGAACTGGTGATTTAGGTGGTTCCAACAGTACCACCGAAGTCGGTGA
TGCTGTCGCCGAAGAAGTTAAGAAAATCCTTGCTTAAAAAGATTCTCTTTTTTTATGATATTTGTACATA
AACTTTATAAATGAAATTCATAATAGAAACGACACGAAATTACAAAATGGAATATGTTCATAGGGTAGAC
GAAACTATATACGCAATCTACATACATTTATCAAGAAGGAGAAAAAGGAGGATGTAAAGGAATACAGGTA
AGCAAATTGATACTAATGGCTCAACGTGATAAGGAAAAAGAATTGCACTTTAACATTAATATTGACAAGG
AGGAGGGCACCACACAAAAAGTTAGGTGTAACAGAAAATCATGAAACTATGATTCCTAATTTATATATTG
GAGGATTTTCTCTAAAAAAAAAAAAATACAACAAATAAAAAACACTCAATGACCTGACCATTTGATGGAG
TTTAAGTCAATACCTTCTTGAACCATTTCCCATAATGGTGAAAGTTCCCTCAAGAATTTTACTCTGTCAG
AAACGGCCTTAACGACGTAGTCGAGAGTATCACGTGCTATAAAAATAATTATAATTTAAATTTTTTAATA
TAAATATATAAATTAAAAATAGAAAGTAAAAAAAGAAATTAAAGAAAAAATAGTTTTTGTTTTCCGAAGA
TGTAAAAGACTCTAGGGGGATCGCCAACAAATACTACCTTTTATCTTGCTCTTCCTGCTCTCAGGTATTA
ATGCCGAATTGTTTCATCTTGTCTGTGTAGAAAACCACACACGAAAATCCTGTGATTTTACATTTTACTT
ATCGTTAATCGAATGTATATCTATTTAATCTGCTTTTCTTGTCTAATAAATATATATGTAAAGTACGCTT
TTTGTTGAAATTTTTTAAACCTTTGTTTATTTTTTTTTCTTCATTCCGTAACTCTTCTACCTTCTTTATT
TACTTTCTAAAATCCAAATACAAAACATAAAAATAAATAAACACAGAGTAAATTCCCAAATTATTCCATC
ATTAAAAGATACGAGGCGCGTGTAAGTTACAGGCAAGCGATCCGTCCCGAGCGGCCGCGTGTTACAACCA
ATTAACCAATTCTGATTAGAAAAACTCATCGAGCATCAAATGAAACTGCAATTTATTCATATCAGGATTA
TCAATACCATATTTTTGAAAAAGCCGTTTCTGTAATGAAGGAGAAAACTCACCGAGGCAGTTCCATAGGA
TGGCAAGATCCTGGTATCGGTCTGCGATTCCGACTCGTCCAACATCAATACAACCTATTAATTTCCCCTC
GTCAAAAATAAGGTTATCAAGTGAGAAATCACCATGAGTGACGACTGAATCCGGTGAGAATGGCAAAAGC
TTATGCATTTCTTTCCAGACTTGTTCAACAGGCCAGCCATTACGCTCGTCATCAAAATCACTCGCATCAA
CCAAACCGTTATTCATTCGTGATTGCGCCTGAGCGAGGCGAAATACGCGATCGCTGTTAAAAGGACAATT
ACAAACAGGAATCGAATGCAACCGGCGCAGGAACACTGCCAGCGCATCAACAATATTTTCACCTGAATCA
GGATATTCTTCTAATACCTGGAATGCTGTTTTCCCGGGGATCGCAGTGGTGAGTAACCATGCATCATCAG
GAGTACGGATAAAATGCTTGATGGTCGGAAGAGGCATAAATTCCGTCAGCCAGTTTAGTCTGACCATCTC
ATCTGTAACATCATTGGCAACGCTACCTTTGCCATGTTTCAGAAACAACTCTGGCGCATCGGGCTTCCCA
TACAATCGATAGATTGTCGCACCTGATTGCCCGACATTATCGCGAGCCCATTTATACCCATATAAATCAG
CATCCATGTTGGAATTTAATCGCGGCCTGGAGCAAGACGTTTCCCGTTGAATATGGCTCATAACACCCCT
TGTATTACTGTTTATGTAAGCAGACAGTTTTATTGTTCATGATGATATATTTTTATCTTGTGCAATGTAA
CATCAGAGATTTTGAGACACAACGTGGCTTTGTTGAATAAATCGAACTTTTGCTGAGTTGAAGGATCAGT
CATGACCAAAATCCCTTAACGTGAGTTTTCGTTCCACTGAGCGTCAGACCCCGTAGAAAAGATCAAAGGA
TCTTCTTGAGATCCTTTTTTTCTGCGCGTAATCTGCTGCTTGCAAACAAAAAAACCACCGCTACCAGCGG
TGGTTTGTTTGCCGGATCAAGAGCTACCAACTCTTTTTCCGAAGGTAACTGGCTTCAGCAGAGCGCAGAT
ACCAAATACTGTTCTTCTAGTGTAGCCGTAGTTAGGCCACCACTTCAAGAACTCTGTAGCACCGCCTACA
TACCTCGCTCTGCTAATCCTGTTACCAGTGGCTGCTGCCAGTGGCGATAAGTCGTGTCTTACCGGGTTGG
ACTCAAGACGATAGTTACCGGATAAGGCGCAGCGGTCGGGCTGAACGGGGGGTTCGTGCACACAGCCCAG
CTTGGAGCGAACGACCTACACCGAACTGAGATACCTACAGCGTGAGCTATGAGAAAGCGCCACGCTTCCC
GAAGGGAGAAAGGCGGACAGGTATCCGGTAAGCGGCAGGGTCGGAACAGGAGAGCGCACGAGGGAGCTTC
CAGGGGGAAACGCCTGGTATCTTTATAGTCCTGTCGGGTTTCGCCACCTCTGACTTGAGCGTCGATTTTT
GTGATGCTCGTCAGGGGGGCGGAGCCTATGGAAAAACGCCAGCAACGCGGCCTTTTTACGGTTCCTGGCC
TTTTGCTGGCCTTTTGCTCACATGTTCTTTCCTGCGTTATCCCCTGATTCTGTGGATAACCGTGCGGCCG
CCCCTGAATTCGCATCTAGACTGATGAGACGTGGTAGAGCCACAAACAGCCGGTACAAGCAACGATCTCC
AGGACCATCTGAATCATGCGCGGATGACACGAACTCACGACGGCGATCACAGACATTAACCCACAGTACA
GACACTGCGACAACGTGGCAATTCGTCGCAATACAACGCAGTTCGAGTTTA
